>Addgene plasmid #51955 | Phamret-H2B/pcDNA3 | addgene partial sequence | sequence record 80889 | BGH-rev 5'-TAGAAGGCACAGTCGAGG-3'
ATAGGGCCCTCTAGATGCATGCTCGAGTTA
[375 nt withheld, positions 31-405]
CATGAATTCCTTGTACAGCTCGTCCATGCCGAGAGTGATCCCGGCGGCGGTCACGAACTCCAGCAGGACC
ATGTGATCGCGCTTCTCGTTGGGGTCTTTGCTCAGGGCGGACTGGTGGCTCAGGTAGTGGTTGTCGGGCA
GCAGCACGGGGCCGTCGCCGATGGGGGTGTTCTGCTGGTAGTGGTCGGCGAGCTGCACGCTGCCGTCCTC
GATGTTGTGGCGGATCTTGAAGTTGGCCTTGATGCCGTTCTTCTGCTTGTCGGCCATGATATAGACGTTG
TGGCTGTTGTAGTTGTACTCCAGCTTGTGCCCCAGGATGTTGCCGTCCTCCTTGAAGTCGATGCCCTTCA
GCTCGATGCGGTTCACCAGGGTGTCGCCCTCGAACTTCACCTCGGCGCGGGTCTTGTAGTTGCCGTCGTC
CTTGAAGAAGATGGTGCGCTCCTGGACGTAGCCTTCGGGCATGGCGGA
