>Addgene plasmid #51955 | Phamret-H2B/pcDNA3 | addgene partial sequence | sequence record 81372 | YFP-rev-primer 5'-CTGCAGGCCGTAGCCGAAGG-3'
TGCCGGTGGTGCAGATGAACTTCAGGGTCAGCTTGCCGTAGGTGGCATCGCCCTCGCCCTCGCCGGACAC
GCTGAACTTGTGGCCGTTTACGTCGCCGTCCAGCTCGACCAGGATGGGCACCACCCCGGTGAACAGCTCC
TCGGTACCGGCGGCGGTCACGAACTCCAGCAGGACCATGTGATCGCGCTTCTCGTTGGGGTCTTTGCTCA
GCTTGGACTGGGTGCTCAGGTAGTGGTTGTCGGGCAGCAGCACGGGGCCGTCGCCGATGGGGGTGTTCTG
CTGGTAGTGGTCGGCGAGCTGCACGCCGCCGTCCTCGATGTTGTGGCGGATCTTGAAGTGGGCCTTGATG
CCGTTCTTCTGCTTGTCGGCGGTGATATAGACGTTGTGGCTGATGTAGTTGTACTCCAGCTTGTGCCCCA
GGATGTTGCCGTCCTCCTTGAAGTCGATGCCCTTCAGCTCGATGCGGTTCACCAGGGTGTCGCCCTCGAA
CTTCACCTCGGCGCGGGTCTTGTAGTTGCCGTCGTCCTTGAAGAAGATGGTACGCTCCTGGACGTAGCCT
TCGGGCATGGCGGACTTGAAGAAGTCGTGCTGCTTCATGTGGTCGGGGTAGCGGGCGAAGCACTGCACGC
CCCAGGTCAGGGTGGTCACGAGGGTGGGCCAGGGCACGGGCAGCTTGCCGGTGGTGCAGATGAACTTCAG
GGTCAGCTTGCCGTAGGTGGCATCGCCCTCGCCCTCGCCGGACACGCTGAACCTGTGGCCGTTTACGTCG
CCGTCCAGCTCGACCAGGATGGGCACCA
