>Addgene plasmid #51955 | Phamret-H2B/pcDNA3 | addgene partial sequence | sequence record 81377 | CMV-F 5'-CGCAAATGGGCGGTAGGCGTG-3'
GCTACTAGAGAACCCACTGCTTACTGGCTTATCGAAATTAATACGACTCACTATAGGGAGACCCAAGCTT
GGTACCGAGCTCGGATCCCACCATGGTGAGCAAGGGCGAGGAGCTGTTCACCGGGGTGGTGCCCATCCTG
GTCGAGCTGGACGGCGACGTAAACGGCCACAGGTTCAGCGTGTCCGGCGAGGGCGAGGGCGATGCCACCT
ACGGCAAGCTGACCCTGAAGTTCATCTGCACCACCGGCAAGCTGCCCGTGCCCTGGCCCACCCTCGTGAC
CACCCTGACCTGGGGCGTGCAGTGCTTCGCCCGCTACCCCGACCACATGAAGCAGCACGACTTCTTCAAG
TCCGCCATGCCCGAAGGCTACGTCCAGGAGCGTACCATCTTCTTCAAGGACGACGGCAACTACAAGACCC
GCGCCGAGGTGAAGTTCGAGGGCGACACCCTGGTGAACCGCATCGAGCTGAAGGGCATCGACTTCAAGGA
GGACGGCAACATCCTGGGGCACAAGCTGGAGTACAACTACATCAGCCACAACGTCTATATCACCGCCGAC
AAGCAGAAGAACGGCATCAAGGCCCACTTCAAGATCCGCCACAACATCGAGGACGGCGGCGTGCAGCTCG
CCGACCACTACCAGCAGAACACCCCCATCGGCGACGGCCCCGTGCTGCTGCCCGACAACCACTACCTGAG
CACCCAGTCCAAGCTGAGCAAAGACCCCAACGAGAAGCGCGATCACATGGTCCTGCTGGAGTTCGTGACC
GCCGCCGGTACCGAGGAGCTGTTCACCGGGGTGGTGCCCATCCTGGTCGAGCTGGACGGCGACGTAAACG
GCCACAAGTTCAGCGTGTCCGGCGAGGGCGAGGGCGATGCCACCTACGGCAAGCTGACCCTGAAGT
