[The description below was written by a language model from this plasmid's Addgene catalogue record.]
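Description:
Phamret-H2B/pcDNA3 is a mammalian expression plasmid built on the Invitrogen pcDNA3 backbone. It is maintained in E. coli as a high-copy plasmid under ampicillin selection. No feature table accompanies the record, so the regulatory elements are not listed explicitly. However, the sequencing primers named (CMV-F and BGHrev) fit the standard pcDNA3 layout, in which a CMV immediate-early promoter drives the insert and a bovine growth hormone polyadenylation signal terminates the transcript. The pcDNA3 backbone normally also carries a neomycin resistance cassette for G418 selection of stable mammalian lines, but the record itself does not mention a mammalian selection marker.

The insert is Phamret, a synthetic, monomeric photoconvertible fluorescent protein, cloned between BamHI and XhoI sites that both remain intact. Human histone H2B is fused to the C-terminal end of Phamret. Because H2B is a core nucleosomal histone, the fusion is expected to be incorporated into chromatin and so label the nucleus. A photoconvertible reporter changes its emission after illumination with light of a suitable wavelength, which lets a chosen subpopulation of molecules be marked optically and followed over time. In keeping with the associated work on directly measuring protein dynamics inside cells, this construct is suited to highlighting a region of chromatin or selected nuclei in live mammalian cells and tracking the movement or exchange of the labelled histone. The depositor notes that small differences between the quality-control sequence and the deposited sequence have no functional consequence.
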