Addgene plasmid #51955: Phamret-H2B/pcDNA3
Purpose: mammalian expression of Phamret, a monomeric photoconvertible fluorescent protein, fused to H2B
Depositing lab: Takeharu Nagai. Depositing organization: The University of Osaka. Publication: Direct measurement of protein dynamics inside cells using a rationally designed photoconvertible protein. Matsuda T, Miyawaki A, Nagai T. Nat Methods. 2008 Apr;5(4):339-45. doi: 10.1038/nmeth.1193. Epub 2008 Mar 16. PubMed 18345008.
Backbone
  Vector backbone: pcDNA3
  Backbone manufacturer: Invitrogen
  Vector type: Mammalian Expression
Growth in bacteria
  Bacterial resistance: Ampicillin, 100 μg/mL
  Growth temperature: 37°C
  Growth strain: DH5alpha
  Copy number: High Copy
Gene/Insert
  Gene/Insert name: Phamret
  Species: Synthetic
  Tag / fusion protein: human H2B (C terminal on insert)
  Cloning method: Restriction Enzyme; 5′ cloning site BamHI (not destroyed); 3′ cloning site XhoI (not destroyed)
  Sequencing primers: 5′ CMV-F; 3′ BGHrev
Terms and licenses: Academic/Nonprofit Terms; Industry Terms: Not Available to Industry
Depositor comments: GenBank accession number: AB435575 The minor discrepancies between the QC and depositor sequence have no functional consequence.
How to cite: Phamret-H2B/pcDNA3 was a gift from Takeharu Nagai (Addgene plasmid # 51955 ; http://n2t.net/addgene:51955 ; RRID:Addgene_51955)
